>Addgene plasmid #240132 | TurboID-Gab2-MSCV-IRES-GFP | addgene full sequence | sequence record 479871 | Addgene NGS Result
GTTTGCAAGCAGCAGATTACGCGCAGAAAAAAAGGATCTCAAGAAGATCCTTTGATCTTTTCTACGGGGT
CTGACGCTCAGTGGAACGAAAACTCACGTTAAGGGATTTTGGTCATGAGATTATCAAAAAGGATCTTCAC
CTAGATCCTTTTAAATTAAAAATGAAGTTTTAAATCAATCTAAAGTATATATGAGTAAACTTGGTCTGAC
AGTTACCAATGCTTAATCAGTGAGGCACCTATCTCAGCGATCTGTCTATTTCGTTCATCCATAGTTGCCT
GACTCCCCGTCGTGTAGATAACTACGATACGGGAGGGCTTACCATCTGGCCCCAGTGCTGCAATGATACC
GCGAGACCCACGCTCACCGGCTCCAGATTTATCAGCAATAAACCAGCCAGCCGGAAGGGCCGAGCGCAGA
AGTGGTCCTGCAACTTTATCCGCCTCCATCCAGTCTATTAATTGTTGCCGGGAAGCTAGAGTAAGTAGTT
CGCCAGTTAATAGTTTGCGCAACGTTGTTGCCATTGCTACAGGCATCGTGGTGTCACGCTCGTCGTTTGG
TATGGCTTCATTCAGCTCCGGTTCCCAACGATCAAGGCGAGTTACATGATCCCCCATGTTGTGCAAAAAA
GCGGTTAGCTCCTTCGGTCCTCCGATCGTTGTCAGAAGTAAGTTGGCCGCAGTGTTATCACTCATGGTTA
TGGCAGCACTGCATAATTCTCTTACTGTCATGCCATCCGTAAGATGCTTTTCTGTGACTGGTGAGTACTC
AACCAAGTCATTCTGAGAATAGTGTATGCGGCGACCGAGTTGCTCTTGCCCGGCGTCAATACGGGATAAT
ACCGCGCCACATAGCAGAACTTTAAAAGTGCTCATCATTGGAAAACGTTCTTCGGGGCGAAAACTCTCAA
GGATCTTACCGCTGTTGAGATCCAGTTCGATGTAACCCACTCGTGCACCCAACTGATCTTCAGCATCTTT
TACTTTCACCAGCGTTTCTGGGTGAGCAAAAACAGGAAGGCAAAATGCCGCAAAAAAGGGAATAAGGGCG
ACACGGAAATGTTGAATACTCATACTCTTCCTTTTTCAATATTATTGAAGCATTTATCAGGGTTATTGTC
TCATGAGCGGATACATATTTGAATGTATTTAGAAAAATAAACAAATAGGGGTTCCGCGCACATTTCCCCG
AAAAGTGCCACCTGACGTCTAAGAAACCATTATTATCATGACATTAACCTATAAAAATAGGCGTATCACG
AGGCCCTTTCGTCTCGCGCGTTTCGGTGATGACGGTGAAAACCTCTGACACATGCAGCTCCCGGAGACGG
TCACAGCTTGTCTGTAAGCGGATGCCGGGAGCAGACAAGCCCGTCAGGGCGCGTCAGCGGGTGTTGGCGG
GTGTCGGGGCTGGCTTAACTATGCGGCATCAGAGCAGATTGTACTGAGAGTGCACCATATGCGGTGTGAA
ATACCGCACAGATGCGTAAGGAGAAAATACCGCATCAGGCGCCATTCGCCATTCAGGCTGCGCAACTGTT
GGGAAGGGCGATCGGTGCGGGCCTCTTCGCTATTACGCCAGCTGGCGAAAGGGGGATGTGCTGCAAGGCG
ATTAAGTTGGGTAACGCCAGGGTTTTCCCAGTCACGACGTTGTAAAACGACGGCGCAAGGAATGGTGCAT
GCAAGGAGATGGCGCCCAACAGTCCCCCGGCCACGGGGCCTGCCACCATACCCACGCCGAAACAAGCGCT
CATGAGCCCGAAGTGGCGAGCCCGATCTTCCCCATCGGTGATGTCGGCGATATAGGCGCCAGCAACCGCA
CCTGTGGCGCCGGTGATGCCGGCCACGATGCGTCCGGCGTAGAGGCGATTAGTCCAATTTGTTAAAGACA
GGATATCAGTGGTCCAGGCTCTAGTTTTGACTCAACAATATCACCAGCTGAAGCCTATAGAGTACGAGCC
ATAGATAAAATAAAAGATTTTATTTAGTCTCCAGAAAAAGGGGGGAATGAAAGACCCCACCTGTAGGTTT
GGCAAGCTAGCTTAAGTAACGCCATTTTGCAAGGCATGGAAAATACATAACTGAGAATAGAGAAGTTCAG
ATCAAGGTTAGGAACAGAGAGACAGCAGAATATGGGCCAAACAGGATATCTGTGGTAAGCAGTTCCTGCC
CCGGCTCAGGGCCAAGAACAGATGGTCCCCAGATGCGGTCCCGCCCTCAGCAGTTTCTAGAGAACCATCA
GATGTTTCCAGGGTGCCCCAAGGACCTGAAATGACCCTGTGCCTTATTTGAACTAACCAATCAGTTCGCT
TCTCGCTTCTGTTCGCGCGCTTCTGCTCCCCGAGCTCAATAAAAGAGCCCACAACCCCTCACTCGGCGCG
CCAGTCCTCCGATAGACTGCGTCGCCCGGGTACCCGTATTCCCAATAAAGCCTCTTGCTGTTTGCATCCG
AATCGTGGACTCGCTGATCCTTGGGAGGGTCTCCTCAGATTGATTGACTGCCCACCTCGGGGGTCTTTCA
TTTGGAGGTTCCACCGAGATTTGGAGACCCCTGCCCAGGGACCACCGACCCCCCCGCCGGGAGGTAAGCT
GGCCAGCGGTCGTTTCGTGTCTGTCTCTGTCTTTGTGCGTGTTTGTGCCGGCATCTAATGTTTGCGCCTG
CGTCTGTACTAGTTAGCTAACTAGCTCTGTATCTGGCGGACCCGTGGTGGAACTGACGAGTTCTGAACAC
CCGGCCGCAACCCTGGGAGACGTCCCAGGGACTTTGGGGGCCGTTTTTGTGGCCCGACCTGAGGAAGGGA
GTCGATGTGGAATCCGACCCCGTCAGGATATGTGGTTCTGGTAGGAGACGAGAACCTAAAACAGTTCCCG
CCTCCGTCTGAATTTTTGCTTTCGGTTTGGAACCGAAGCCGCGCGTCTTGTCTGCTGCAGCGCTGCAGCA
TCGTTCTGTGTTGTCTCTGTCTGACTGTGTTTCTGTATTTGTCTGAAAATTAGGGCCAGACTGTTACCAC
TCCCTTAAGTTTGACCTTAGGTCACTGGAAAGATGTCGAGCGGATCGCTCACAACCAGTCGGTAGATGTC
AAGAAGAGACGTTGGGTTACCTTCTGCTCTGCAGAATGGCCAACCTTTAACGTCGGATGGCCGCGAGACG
GCACCTTTAACCGAGACCTCATCACCCAGGTTAAGATCAAGGTCTTTTCACCTGGCCCGCATGGACACCC
AGACCAGGTCCCCTACATCGTGACCTGGGAAGCCTTGGCTTTTGACCCCCCTCCCTGGGTCAAGCCCTTT
GTACACCCTAAGCCTCCGCCTCCTCTTCCTCCATCCGCCCCGTCTCTCCCCCTTGAACCTCCTCGTTCGA
CCCCGCCTCGATCCTCCCTTTATCCAGCCCTCACTCCTTCTCTAGGCGCCGGAATTAGATCTCTCGAGGT
TAACCAATTCGCCACCATGAAAGACAATACTGTGCCTCTGAAGCTGATCGCTCTCCTGGCTAATGGCGAG
TTCCATAGTGGCGAACAGCTGGGAGAAACCCTGGGCATGTCCAGGGCCGCTATCAACAAGCACATTCAGA
CTCTGCGCGACTGGGGCGTGGACGTGTTCACCGTGCCCGGAAAGGGCTACTCTCTGCCCGAGCCTATCCC
GCTGCTGAACGCTAAACAGATTCTGGGACAGCTGGACGGCGGGAGCGTGGCAGTCCTGCCTGTGGTCGAC
TCCACCAATCAGTACCTGCTGGATCGAATCGGCGAGCTGAAGAGTGGGGATGCTTGCATTGCAGAATATC
AGCAGGCAGGGAGAGGAAGCAGAGGGAGGAAATGGTTCTCTCCTTTTGGAGCTAACCTGTACCTGAGTAT
GTTTTGGCGCCTGAAGCGGGGACCAGCAGCAATCGGCCTGGGCCCGGTCATCGGAATTGTCATGGCAGAA
GCGCTGCGAAAGCTGGGAGCAGACAAGGTGCGAGTCAAATGGCCCAATGACCTGTATCTGCAGGATAGAA
AGCTGGCAGGCATCCTGGTGGAGCTGGCCGGAATAACAGGCGATGCTGCACAGATCGTCATTGGCGCCGG
GATTAACGTGGCTATGAGGCGCGTGGAGGAAAGCGTGGTCAATCAGGGCTGGATCACACTGCAGGAAGCA
GGGATTAACCTGGACAGGAATACTCTGGCCGCTACGCTGATCCGAGAGCTGCGGGCAGCCCTGGAACTGT
TCGAGCAGGAAGGCCTGGCTCCATATCTGCCACGGTGGGAGAAGCTGGATAACTTCATCAATAGACCCGT
GAAGCTGATCATTGGGGACAAAGAGATTTTCGGGATTAGCCGGGGGATTGATAAACAGGGAGCCCTGCTG
CTGGAACAGGACGGAGTTATCAAACCCTGGATGGGCGGAGAAATCAGTCTGCGGTCTGCCGAAAAGGGTG
GAGGTGGTTCTGGCGGAGGCGGCTCTGGAGGAGGAGGAAGTGGATCCATGAGCGGCGGCGGCGGCGACGA
CGTGGTGTGTACCGGCTGGCTGAGGAAATCGCCTCCCGAGAAGAAGTTGAGGCGCTATGCCTGGAAGAAA
CGCTGGTTTATACTTCGGAGTGGCCGAATGAGTGGAGATCCAGATGTTCTGGAATACTACAAGAATGAGC
ACTCCAAGAAACCCCTGCGGATCATCAACCTGAACTTGTGTGAGCAGGTGGATGCAGGCCTGACCTTCAA
CAAGAAAGAGCTGCAGGATAGTTTTGTGTTTGATATCAAGACCAGCGAGCGCACATTTTACCTGGTGGCT
GAGACAGAGGCTGACATGAATAAGTGGGTCCAGAGCATCTGCCAGATCTGCGGCTTCAATCAGGCTGAAG
AGAGCACAGACTCCCTGAGGAACCTTTCTTCAGCCAGTCATGGTCCCCGCTCTTCTCCAGCTGAGTTCAG
CTCCAGTCAGCACCTGCTCCGAGAACGGAAGTCCTCAGCCCCTTCACACTCTAGCCAGCCTACTTTATTC
ACGTTTGAGCCCCCTGTGTCAAGCCACATGCAGCCTACCTTGTCCACCAGTGCACCTCAGGAGTATCTCT
ACTTGCACCAGTGCATAAGCAGAAGGACAGAAAATGCAAGGAGTGCCAGCTTCTCTCAGGGCACCCGGCA
GAAGAGTGATACAGCTGTGCAAAAACTTGCCCAGAGCAATGGACACTGTATCAACGGCGTCGGAGGTCAA
GTCCATGGCTTCTATAGCCTTCCCAAGCCAAGCCGACACAATACAGAATTCAAAGACAGTACTTATGATC
TCCCACGGAGCCTGGCTTCCCATGGCCACACCAAGAGCAGCCTCACAGGGTCTGAGACTGATAACGAGGA
TGTGTACACCTTCAAGATGCCCAGCAACACCCTGTGTCGGGAACTTGGAGACCTCCTTGTGGACAATATG
GATGTCCCAACCACTCCTCTCTCAGCCTACCAGATCCCTAGAACATTCACACTGGACAAGAACCACAATG
CCATGACAGTGGCCACTCCTGGAGATTCAGCCATAGCTCCCCCACCCCGGCCACCCAAGCCAAGTCAGGC
AGAAACACCTCAATGGGGCAGCATTCAGCAAAGACCTCCAATCAGCGAAAATAGCAGATCTGTAGCTGCT
ACTATCCCCAGGCGCAATACCCTCCCTGCAATGGACAACAGCCGACTCCATCGAGCTTCTTCCTGTGAGA
CCTACGAGTACCCGGCACGAGGCAGTGGGGAAAGTGCCAGCTGGTCTGCTGAACCTCCAGGAAAGACTGC
CGTAGGTCGATCAAATAGTGCCAGCTCTGATGACAACTACGTGCCCATGAACCCAGGTTCTTCTACCCTG
CTGGCTATGGAACGACCAGGGGACAACTCCCAGAGTGTCTACATCCCCATGAGCCCAGGACCCCATCACT
TTGACCCACTTGGCTACCCGTCCACAGCCCTTCCTATTCACAGAGGCCCCAGCCGAGGAAGTGAAATCCA
GCCACCCCCGGTCAACCGAAACCTCAAGCCTGACAGAAAAGCAAAGCCAACACCCCTTGACCTGAGAAAC
AACACTGTCATCGATGAGCTGCCCTTCAAGTCACCTGTCACCAAGTCTTGGTCCAGGATCAACAGCCACA
CCTTTAACTCCAGTTCCTCCCAGTACTGCCGTCCTATCTCCACACAGAGCATCACCAGCACAGACTCGGG
AGACAGTGAGGAGAACTATGTCCCTATGCAAAACCCAGTATCTGCATCCCCTGTTCCCAGTGGCACTAAC
AGCCCAGCTCCAAAGAAGAGTACTGGCAGTGTGGATTATCTCGCCCTGGACTTCCAGCCGGGCTCCCCAA
GCCCTCACCGCAAGCCATCCACATCATCTGTCACATCAGATGAGAAGGTAGACTATGTCCAAGTGGATAA
AGAGAAGACCCAGGCCCTGCAGAACACCATGCAGGAGTGGACAGATGTGCGGCAGTCCTCCGAACCTTCC
AAGGGTGCCAAGCTGTAGGGTTAACGAATTCCGCCCCCCCCCCCTAACGTTACTGGCCGAAGCCGCTTGG
AATAAGGCCGGTGTGCGTTTGTCTATATGTTATTTTCCACCATATTGCCGTCTTTTGGCAATGTGAGGGC
CCGGAAACCTGGCCCTGTCTTCTTGACGAGCATTCCTAGGGGTCTTTCCCCTCTCGCCAAAGGAATGCAA
GGTCTGTTGAATGTCGTGAAGGAAGCAGTTCCTCTGGAAGCTTCTTGAAGACAAACAACGTCTGTAGCGA
CCCTTTGCAGGCAGCGGAACCCCCCACCTGGCGACAGGTGCCTCTGCGGCCAAAAGCCACGTGTATAAGA
TACACCTGCAAAGGCGGCACAACCCCAGTGCCACGTTGTGAGTTGGATAGTTGTGGAAAGAGTCAAATGG
CTCTCCTCAAGCGTATTCAACAAGGGGCTGAAGGATGCCCAGAAGGTACCCCATTGTATGGGATCTGATC
TGGGGCCTCGGTGCACATGCTTTACATGTGTTTAGTCGAGGTTAAAAAAACGTCTAGGCCCCCCGAACCA
CGGGGACGTGGTTTTCCTTTGAAAAACACGATGATAATATGGCCACAACCATGGTGAGCAAGGGCGAGGA
GCTGTTCACCGGGGTGGTGCCCATCCTGGTCGAGCTGGACGGCGACGTAAACGGCCACAAGTTCAGCGTG
TCTGGCGAGGGCGAGGGCGATGCCACCTACGGCAAGCTGACCCTGAAGTTCATCTGCACCACCGGCAAGC
TGCCCGTGCCCTGGCCCACCCTCGTGACCACCCTGACCTACGGCGTGCAGTGCTTCAGCCGCTACCCCGA
CCACATGAAGCAGCACGACTTCTTCAAGTCCGCCATGCCCGAAGGCTACGTCCAGGAGCGCACCATCTTC
TTCAAGGACGACGGCAACTACAAGACCCGCGCCGAGGTGAAGTTCGAGGGCGACACCCTGGTGAACCGCA
TCGAGCTGAAGGGCATCGACTTCAAGGAGGACGGCAACATCCTGGGGCACAAGCTGGAGTACAACTACAA
CAGCCACAACGTCTATATCATGGCCGACAAGCAGAAGAACGGCATCAAGGCGAACTTCAAGATCCGCCAC
AACATCGAGGACGGCAGCGTGCAGCTCGCCGACCACTACCAGCAGAACACCCCCATCGGCGACGGCCCCG
TGCTGCTGCCCGACAACCACTACCTGAGCACCCAGTCCGCCCTGAGCAAAGACCCCAACGAGAAGCGCGA
TCACATGGTCCTGCTGGAGTTCGTGACCGCCGCCGGGATCACTCTCGGCATGGACGAGCTGTACAAGTAA
TGAATTAATTAAGAATTATCAAGCTTATCGATACCGTCGACCTGCAGCCAAGCTTATCGATAAAATAAAA
GATTTTATTTAGTCTCCAGAAAAAGGGGGGAATGAAAGACCCCACCTGTAGGTTTGGCAAGCTAGCTTAA
GTAACGCCATTTTGCAAGGCATGGAAAATACATAACTGAGAATAGAGAAGTTCAGATCAAGGTTAGGAAC
AGAGAGACAGCAGAATATGGGCCAAACAGGATATCTGTGGTAAGCAGTTCCTGCCCCGGCTCAGGGCCAA
GAACAGATGGTCCCCAGATGCGGTCCCGCCCTCAGCAGTTTCTAGAGAACCATCAGATGTTTCCAGGGTG
CCCCAAGGACCTGAAATGACCCTGTGCCTTATTTGAACTAACCAATCAGTTCGCTTCTCGCTTCTGTTCG
CGCGCTTCTGCTCCCCGAGCTCAATAAAAGAGCCCACAACCCCTCACTCGGCGCGCCAGTCCTCCGATAG
ACTGCGTCGCCCGGGTACCCGTGTATCCAATAAACCCTCTTGCAGTTGCATCCGACTTGTGGTCTCGCTG
TTCCTTGGGAGGGTCTCCTCTGAGTGATTGACTACCCGTCAGCGGGGGTCTTTCATGGGTAACAGTTTCT
TGAAGTTGGAGAACAACATTCTGAGGGTAGGAGTCGAATATTAAGTAATCCTGACTCAATTAGCCACTGT
TTTGAATCCACATACTCCAATACTCCTGAAATAGTTCATTATGGACAGCGCAGAAAGAGCTGGGGAGAAT
TGTGAAATTGTTATCCGCTCACAATTCCACACAACATACGAGCCGGAAGCATAAAGTGTAAAGCCTGGGG
TGCCTAATGAGTGAGCTAACTCACATTAATTGCGTTGCGCTCACTGCCCGCTTTCCAGTCGGGAAACCTG
TCGTGCCAGCTGCATTAATGAATCGGCCAACGCGCGGGGAGAGGCGGTTTGCGTATTGGGCGCTCTTCCG
CTTCCTCGCTCACTGACTCGCTGCGCTCGGTCGTTCGGCTGCGGCGAGCGGTATCAGCTCACTCAAAGGC
GGTAATACGGTTATCCACAGAATCAGGGGATAACGCAGGAAAGAACATGTGAGCAAAAGGCCAGCAAAAG
GCCAGGAACCGTAAAAAGGCCGCGTTGCTGGCGTTTTTCCATAGGCTCCGCCCCCCTGACGAGCATCACA
AAAATCGACGCTCAAGTCAGAGGTGGCGAAACCCGACAGGACTATAAAGATACCAGGCGTTTCCCCCTGG
AAGCTCCCTCGTGCGCTCTCCTGTTCCGACCCTGCCGCTTACCGGATACCTGTCCGCCTTTCTCCCTTCG
GGAAGCGTGGCGCTTTCTCATAGCTCACGCTGTAGGTATCTCAGTTCGGTGTAGGTCGTTCGCTCCAAGC
TGGGCTGTGTGCACGAACCCCCCGTTCAGCCCGACCGCTGCGCCTTATCCGGTAACTATCGTCTTGAGTC
CAACCCGGTAAGACACGACTTATCGCCACTGGCAGCAGCCACTGGTAACAGGATTAGCAGAGCGAGGTAT
GTAGGCGGTGCTACAGAGTTCTTGAAGTGGTGGCCTAACTACGGCTACACTAGAAGAACAGTATTTGGTA
TCTGCGCTCTGCTGAAGCCAGTTACCTTCGGAAAAAGAGTTGGTAGCTCTTGATCCGGCAAACAAACCAC
CGCTGGTAGCGGTGGTTTTTTT
Features (pLannotate 1.2.2; 21 found; start..end, strand, type, name):
    213..1073    -  CDS            AmpR: β-lactamase; bla; confers resistance to ampicillin, carbenicillin, and related antibiotics
   1074..1178    -  promoter       AmpR promoter: bla
   1273..1308    +  CDS            rop (fragment): Rop protein, which maintains plasmids at low copy number; rop
   1410..1509    +  misc_feature   bom (fragment): basis of mobility region from pBR322
   1515..1664    -  CDS            lacZα (fragment): LacZα fragment of β-galactosidase; lacZ fragment
   1664..1865    -  CDS            TcR (fragment): tetracycline efflux protein; tet; confers resistance to tetracycline
   1866..1964    +  CDS            env (fragment): murine leukemia virus gPr80 envelope polyprotein precursor; env; proteolytically cleaved into gp70SU and p15TM subunits
   2006..2522    +  LTR            5' LTR: 5' long terminal repeat from murine embryonic stem cell virus
   2586..2927    +  misc_feature   MESV Ψ: packaging signal of murine embryonic stem cell virus
   2994..3410    +  CDS            gag (truncated): truncated Moloney murine leukemia virus (MMLV) gag gene lacking the start codon
   3447..4406    +  CDS            TurboID: mutant of the E. coli biotin ligase BioID engineered for improved catalytic efficiency (Branon et al., 2018)
   4458..6455    +  CDS            Gab2: GAB2_MOUSE - Experimental evidence at protein level: Swiss-Prot protein existence level 1. Adapter protein which acts downstream of several membrane receptors including cytokine, antigen, hormone, cell matrix and growth factor receptors to regulate multiple signaling pathways. Regulates osteoclast differentiation mediating the TNFRSF11A/RANK signaling. In allergic response, it plays a role in mast cells activation and degranulation through PI-3-kinase regulation. Also involved in the regulation of cell proliferation and hematopoiesis. From Mus musculus (Mouse).
   6575..7037    +  misc_feature   IRES: internal ribosome entry site (IRES) of the encephalomyocarditis virus (EMCV)
   7051..7770    +  CDS            EGFP: the original enhanced GFP (Yang et al., 1996) mammalian codon-optimized
   7787..7813    +  misc_feature   MCS (fragment): pBluescript multiple cloning site
   7872..8386    +  LTR            3' LTR: 3' long terminal repeat from murine embryonic stem cell virus
   8548..8564    -  protein_bind   lac operator: The lac repressor binds to the lac operator to inhibit transcription in E. coli. This inhibition can be relieved by adding lactose or isopropyl-β-D-thiogalactopyranoside (IPTG). lac repressor encoded by lacI
   8572..8602    -  promoter       lac promoter: promoter for the E. coli lac operon
   8617..8638    -  protein_bind   CAP binding site: CAP binding activates transcription in the presence of cAMP. E. coli catabolite activator protein
   8651..8743    -  CDS            lacI (fragment): lac repressor; lacI; The lac repressor binds to the lac operator to inhibit transcription in E. coli. This inhibition can be relieved by adding lactose or isopropyl-β-D-thiogalactopyranoside (IPTG).
   8926..42      -  rep_origin     ori (across the origin): high-copy-number ColE1/pMB1/pBR322/pUC origin of replication
