[The description below was written by a language model from this plasmid's Addgene catalogue record and pLannotate feature annotations shown in this document.]
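Description:
TurboID-Gab2-MSCV-IRES-GFP is a 9.5 kb gammaretroviral expression plasmid built on the MSCV (murine stem cell virus) backbone and designed to deliver a TurboID-tagged mouse Gab2 into mammalian cells. In bacteria it is maintained by a high-copy ColE1/pUC-type origin and selected with ampicillin through the β-lactamase gene. The short annotated fragments of rop, bom, lacZα, TcR, lacI and the lac promoter/operator are remnants of earlier cloning vectors rather than functional units.

The retroviral cassette is flanked by 5' and 3' LTRs of murine embryonic stem cell virus origin. The 5' LTR serves as the promoter for the payload, since no separate internal promoter is annotated. Downstream of it lie the Ψ packaging signal and a truncated gag segment lacking its start codon, which together allow the genomic RNA to be packaged when gag, pol and env are supplied in trans by a packaging cell line or helper plasmids. The payload begins with TurboID, an engineered E. coli biotin ligase with high catalytic efficiency. It sits at the N terminus of the roughly 2 kb mouse Gab2 coding sequence, with a short gap between the two annotated regions. Gab2 is an adapter protein that acts downstream of many membrane receptors to coordinate signaling. An EMCV IRES follows, driving translation of EGFP from the same transcript, so GFP is a separate co-expressed marker of transduced cells rather than a true fusion tag.

The construct suits stable transduction followed by proximity-dependent biotinylation to label proteins near Gab2. The associated publication concerns GAB2 overexpression in acute myeloid leukemia progression.
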