Addgene plasmid #240132: TurboID-Gab2-MSCV-IRES-GFP
Purpose: Expresses TurboID-Gab2 fusion in mammalian cells
Depositing lab: Timothy Ley. Depositing organization: Washington University in Saint Louis. Publication: Overexpression of the signaling-coordinator GAB2 can play an important role in Acute Myeloid Leukemia progression. Kramer MH, Richardson SN, Li Y, Yin T, Helton NM, George DR, Cai M, Ramakrishnan SM, Katerndahl CD, Miller CA, Ley TJ. J Clin Invest. 2025 Aug 7:e195929. doi: 10.1172/JCI195929. PubMed 40773291.
Backbone
  Vector backbone: MSCV
  Backbone size w/o insert (bp): 6437
  Total vector size (bp): 9472
  Vector type: Mammalian Expression, Retroviral
Growth in bacteria
  Bacterial resistance: Ampicillin, 100 μg/mL
  Growth temperature: 37°C
  Growth strain: NEB Stable
  Copy number: High Copy
Gene/Insert
  Gene/Insert name: Gab2
  Species: M. musculus (mouse)
  Insert size (bp): 2001
  Entrez Gene: Gab2 (a.k.a. D130058I17Rik, p97)
  Tag / fusion protein: IRES-GFP (C terminal on insert); TurboID (N terminal on insert)
Terms and licenses: Academic/Nonprofit Terms; Industry Terms: Not Available to Industry
How to cite: TurboID-Gab2-MSCV-IRES-GFP was a gift from Timothy Ley (Addgene plasmid # 240132 ; http://n2t.net/addgene:240132 ; RRID:Addgene_240132)
